>Addgene plasmid #172353 | pCMU-4 | addgene full sequence | sequence record 350007 | Addgene NGS Result
GGGTAAAGGACCAGCCTCGCCAACTAGGAGCGCTACCAAGGCGAACACAACCCAGGACTTGGTAGAACCC
TTCGCCGGAGAAGTTCAGACTCATCGGCATGAGCACCCCTCGCCGCGCACTCGGCACCGGTCCGTCGACC
ACCACCAGGACGTCGTTGTCGACGTCGGCCCCGCGGCTCCTGCCCGCCGAACGCGTCGTCGTCGACGGCC
TGGTGCTCATCGACGAGCACCCGGAGCCAGGTGAAAAGCGCCGGCGGACGCTCGGACTGGGCGCGGGATT
CCAGCAGTAACCCAGGTCCGCCGGCCACCTCACGGCAGGCAGACCCTCGGCTTTCGCGCCGGGACCGCCA
TGAGACCGCCACCCGGATGTCCGGGGTGGCGGTCTCATGGCGGTCCCTCAGCGGCCCTACGCGACCGCTG
TGTCGACGCGGAGGCAGTCTCCGGGGTGCTGGCCCCAGGGCTGGAGTACCGGGGCGAGCTTGCCCTTGCA
GCGGCGGCACACGGGCGACGCGGCGCCGGGCGGGGGAGTCTTGACGTCGACGGTGACCGGCTTCGGCTTC
AGGCGCTTCCGAAGGCTGATCGTCGGGCGGATCGCCTCCTTCTTCGGCTGACGCACTCGGTCGAGCGAAG
CGGCCAGCTCCTCCGTGCGGGCCTCGTTGGCCTTCCGGCGCGCCTCGCGGAAAGCAGCTTCCTCCTCGGA
CATGACCTCGAACCTCATCTGGTCAGCGTCAAGGTCGCCCGGCGCGGCCGGCGCTTCCGGGGCGGGCGGG
TCCAGGACGTCCTTGCCCCACACCAGGCCCCAGGACTCGACGAGCCGCCGGACGCCCGGTAGGCCGTACG
TCTCGGCGACCTTGATGAGGTCGAGGCGACGTCCGGCGACGCGGGCGATGTATCGGTACCAGATGTAGGC
CGGGATGACCGCGATGGCGACCAGGCCCTCGGTGTCGTCGGTGATCTCCTCCTCGGTGCGGACGTCCTGC
TGGATGCCGAGTTCCTTGATCAGCCGGTTCAGGTTCTGCGACCGGTAGTGCTTGCGGACCTGGAACACGC
CGAACTCGCGCTCGCGGTACTTCTCGACGAACGGGCCGGGCCGACGAAGCCGCTGCAGCTCGGCGGCCGC
CGCGTCGCCCAGGTCGAGCGGTCCCATGCGGTCGTCGCCGCGACCGGCCTTGAAGTTCTGTCCGGCCAGC
TCCAGGCCGATCTTGGCGACGCCGCCCTTGGTCTTGTCGCCGTCCTTGTAGAGGTAGCGGGCCTGCTTGC
CCGCATCGCCGTCAGCGGCGTCCGCGCCGTTGAGTGGGCGCACGTCGGTGCCGTGGCCCTTGCCCTCACA
GGAGCAACCGGGCCGGTCGCACGTCTCGCTGACGGTGTAGCCGCCCGCGGATTCGACCCCGGCGGCCCAG
GCTCCGGCGAGTGCGTCGCGGAACGCGGCCTGGGCGTCCGGGCCGAGCACCTCGCGGGTGACCCAGAGCG
TGTGCCAGTGCAGGTGCCAGCCGGAGCCCCAGCCGAAGGTGTCCTCGAAGGCCCGCTCGTAGCCGATGAT
CCCGAAGTCGTCGCGCATCGTGCGCCAGCGGCGGCCGGACGAGCCGTACGCGCCCTTCCAGCCGTCGTGC
AAGACCGCGACCAGGCCGTGCCGCATTCCCTTGCGGACGGTGCCGAACGCCATGCGCTCGAAGTGGCGCA
ACGTGTTCGTGCCAAGGTGCAGCCCGTACCCGGCGTCCGCGAGACCGTCGGCGGCGAGCTGCACGTTCGA
GCCCCGTACGGCCAGGATGCGGCTCATGCACCACGGGCAGGTGTGGACGTTGTTGCAGCGGCACGTGTTG
CCCCACGTCGCCTCGCCCGGCTTCCACATCAGCTCGGCCGTCCCGGCAGTGAGCCGGGTCCCGCAGCCCT
TGAACGCCTCGTTCAGCGACACCGTCTGGTGCCGGTCCCGCCGGGCGAACCGCTCGTCGCGCGGGTCCTC
CCGCCCGGCTGTCGCGGCACCCTCGTTTGGGGTAGAACCCGTTCCAGTTACAGCGCTCTGACCTGCAGTG
GACGGAGATTTTCCCTTACTACTAAAGCCCGCGTCCGGATTACCCGCTGTAGTCGTGCTTGCTACGCTGC
GTGACTGGTCCGCAATGAGACGCTTTGCGCGCTTTCGGCAGGCGTCCGAGCAGTAGATTTTGGGGCGCTT
CCCGGGGATGTGGACGATCGGGGTGCCGCAGTGGCACTTCGGTCCGGCGGGGCGCGGTGGTGTCGACGCG
CTGTTCTCTCGTACGCTCGTCACAGAGCAAACGTCCTCACTCGGCATGCTGCGCCGGTTCGGGGGCGGCG
AGCCCGGGAGGCCAATCCCGGGCTCGTGCCATTTCTGGGTCCTGTTGATCCTGGCATTGGTGTGGCCGTT
CATTGCCCCTGCTCGCTCCTGACGCGCCGATAGACGTCCGATACGCCCGGTGCTGGTGGGATTTGATAGG
TCGGAAGAAGCCCCGCCCGGGCCTGGGCGGGGCTTCCTGTGCGTCAGGACCTCCTCGTCGTGAGCCTCTT
CGGCCTATGGACGGAGTGACCTCGTGATCCGTTACAGCCGCGCGCGCTCGCGTAGAGCGGTCTCATCAGT
TCCACGAACGGTCCTCTTCGCAGATCAGGGCGTTGGGGCGGAGTCTCACCAAGGACTACGTCTGCTGGCG
ATTTCCGTTACACCCCGGGCGGTGGCCGGCGCACACGCGCGCCCGCGTTGGGCAGTGCAGAAAGTGCAGA
AACCTAGGTGCAGGTCGACGGATCTTTTCCGCTGCATAACCCTGCTTCGGGGTCATTATAGCGATTTTTT
CGGTATATCCATCCTTTTTCGCACGATATACAGGATTTTGCCAAAGGGTTCGTGTAGACTTTCCTTGGTG
TATCCAACGGCGTCAGCCGGGCAGGATAGGTGAAGTAGGCCCACCCGCGAGCGGGTGTTCCTTCTTCACT
GTCCCTTATTCGCACCTGGCGGTGCTCAACGGGAATCCTGCTCTGCGAGGCTGGCCGGCTACCGCCGGCG
TAACAGATGAGGGCAAGCGGATGGCTGATGAAACCAAGCCAACCAGGAAGGGCAGCCCACCTATCAAGGT
GTACTGCCTTCCAGACGAACGAAGAGCGATTGAGGAAAAGGCGGCGGCGGCCGGCATGAGCCTGTCGGCC
TACCTGCTGGCCGTCGGCCAGGGCTACAAAATCACGGGCGTCGTGGACTATGAGCACGTCCGCGAGCTGG
CCCGCATCAATGGCGACCTGGGCCGCCTGGGCGGCCTGCTGAAACTCTGGCTCACCGACGACCCGCGCAC
GGCGCGGTTCGGTGATGCCACGATCCTCGCCCTGCTGGCGAAGATCGAAGAGAAGCAGGACGAGCTTGGC
AAGGTCATGATGGGCGTGGTCCGCCCGAGGGCAGAGCCATGACCCGTCGGCTGGAAACACTTGATCCAAC
TTAGGATACTTCCGGTACCAATACGACTCACTATAGGTTCCGGTGATACCAGCATCGTCTTGATGCCCTT
GGCAGCACCCTGCTAAGGAGGCAACAAGATGGACAAGAAGTACAGCATCGGCCTGGACATCGGCACCAAC
AGCGTGGGCTGGGCGGTCATCACCGACGAGTACAAGGTCCCCTCCAAGAAGTTCAAGGTCCTGGGCAACA
CCGACCGGCACTCGATCAAGAAGAACCTGATCGGCGCCCTGCTCTTCGACAGCGGCGAAACCGCCGAGGC
GACCCGCCTGAAGCGGACCGCCCGTCGCCGCTACACCCGGCGCAAGAACCGCATCTGCTACCTGCAGGAG
ATCTTCTCCAACGAGATGGCCAAGGTCGACGACTCGTTCTTCCACCGGCTCGAGGAGAGCTTCCTGGTGG
AGGAGGACAAGAAGCACGAGCGCCACCCGATCTTCGGCAACATCGTCGACGAGGTGGCCTACCACGAGAA
GTACCCCACCATCTACCACCTCCGCAAGAAGCTGGTCGACTCGACCGACAAGGCGGACCTGCGGCTCATC
TACCTGGCCCTCGCGCACATGATCAAGTTCCGCGGCCACTTCCTCATCGAGGGCGACCTGAACCCGGACA
ACTCCGACGTCGACAAGCTCTTCATCCAGCTGGTGCAGACCTACAACCAGCTGTTCGAGGAGAACCCCAT
CAACGCCAGCGGCGTCGACGCCAAGGCGATCCTCTCCGCGCGCCTGAGCAAGTCCCGGCGCCTGGAGAAC
CTCATCGCCCAGCTGCCGGGCGAGAAGAAGAACGGCCTCTTCGGCAACCTGATCGCGCTGTCGCTCGGCC
TGACCCCCAACTTCAAGAGCAACTTCGACCTGGCCGAGGACGCGAAGCTCCAGCTGTCCAAGGACACCTA
CGACGACGACCTGGACAACCTGCTCGCCCAGATCGGCGACCAGTACGCGGACCTCTTCCTGGCCGCGAAG
AACCTCTCGGACGCCATCCTGCTCAGCGACATCCTGCGGGTCAACACCGAGATCACCAAGGCCCCGCTGT
CGGCGAGCATGATCAAGCGGTACGACGAGCACCACCAGGACCTGACCCTGCTCAAGGCCCTCGTGCGCCA
GCAGCTGCCCGAGAAGTACAAGGAGATCTTCTTCGACCAGTCCAAGAACGGCTACGCCGGCTACATCGAC
GGCGGCGCGTCGCAGGAGGAGTTCTACAAGTTCATCAAGCCGATCCTGGAGAAGATGGACGGCACCGAGG
AGCTGCTCGTCAAGCTGAACCGCGAGGACCTGCTCCGCAAGCAGCGGACCTTCGACAACGGCTCCATCCC
GCACCAGATCCACCTGGGCGAGCTCCACGCCATCCTCCGGCGCCAGGAGGACTTCTACCCCTTCCTGAAG
GACAACCGCGAGAAGATCGAGAAGATCCTGACCTTCCGGATCCCGTACTACGTCGGCCCCCTGGCCCGCG
GCAACTCCCGGTTCGCGTGGATGACCCGGAAGTCGGAGGAAACCATCACCCCGTGGAACTTCGAGGAGGT
CGTGGACAAGGGCGCCTCCGCGCAGTCGTTCATCGAGCGCATGACCAACTTCGACAAGAACCTCCCGAAC
GAGAAGGTCCTGCCCAAGCACAGCCTGCTCTACGAGTACTTCACCGTGTACAACGAGCTGACCAAGGTCA
AGTACGTGACCGAGGGCATGCGGAAGCCGGCCTTCCTGTCCGGCGAGCAGAAGAAGGCGATCGTCGACCT
GCTCTTCAAGACCAACCGCAAGGTCACCGTGAAGCAGCTGAAGGAGGACTACTTCAAGAAGATCGAGTGC
TTCGACTCCGTCGAGATCTCGGGCGTGGAGGACCGCTTCAACGCCTCCCTGGGCACCTACCACGACCTGC
TCAAGATCATCAAGGACAAGGACTTCCTCGACAACGAGGAGAACGAGGACATCCTGGAGGACATCGTCCT
CACCCTGACCCTCTTCGAGGACCGCGAGATGATCGAGGAGCGGCTCAAGACCTACGCCCACCTGTTCGAC
GACAAGGTGATGAAGCAGCTGAAGCGGCGCCGGTACACCGGCTGGGGCCGCCTCTCCCGGAAGCTGATCA
ACGGCATCCGGGACAAGCAGAGCGGCAAGACCATCCTGGACTTCCTCAAGTCCGACGGCTTCGCCAACCG
CAACTTCATGCAGCTCATCCACGACGACTCGCTGACCTTCAAGGAGGACATCCAGAAGGCCCAGGTGTCC
GGCCAGGGCGACAGCCTCCACGAGCACATCGCCAACCTGGCGGGCTCCCCGGCGATCAAGAAGGGCATCC
TCCAGACCGTCAAGGTCGTGGACGAGCTGGTCAAGGTGATGGGCCGCCACAAGCCCGAGAACATCGTGAT
CGAGATGGCCCGGGAGAACCAGACCACCCAGAAGGGCCAGAAGAACTCCCGCGAGCGGATGAAGCGCATC
GAGGAGGGCATCAAGGAGCTCGGCTCGCAGATCCTGAAGGAGCACCCGGTCGAGAACACCCAGCTCCAGA
ACGAGAAGCTGTACCTCTACTACCTGCAGAACGGCCGCGACATGTACGTGGACCAGGAGCTCGACATCAA
CCGGCTGAGCGACTACGACGTCGACCACATCGTGCCGCAGTCCTTCCTGAAGGACGACTCGATCGACAAC
AAGGTCCTGACCCGCTCCGACAAGAACCGGGGCAAGTCCGACAACGTGCCCTCGGAGGAGGTCGTGAAGA
AGATGAAGAACTACTGGCGCCAGCTGCTCAACGCCAAGCTCATCACCCAGCGCAAGTTCGACAACCTGAC
CAAGGCCGAGCGGGGCGGCCTGTCGGAGCTCGACAAGGCGGGCTTCATCAAGCGCCAGCTCGTCGAAACC
CGGCAGATCACCAAGCACGTGGCCCAGATCCTGGACAGCCGGATGAACACCAAGTACGACGAGAACGACA
AGCTGATCCGCGAGGTCAAGGTGATCACCCTCAAGAGCAAGCTGGTGTCCGACTTCCGCAAGGACTTCCA
GTTCTACAAGGTCCGGGAGATCAACAACTACCACCACGCCCACGACGCGTACCTGAACGCCGTCGTGGGC
ACCGCGCTGATCAAGAAGTACCCGAAGCTGGAGTCCGAGTTCGTCTACGGCGACTACAAGGTCTACGACG
TGCGCAAGATGATCGCCAAGTCGGAGCAGGAGATCGGCAAGGCCACCGCGAAGTACTTCTTCTACAGCAA
CATCATGAACTTCTTCAAGACCGAGATCACCCTGGCCAACGGCGAGATCCGCAAGCGGCCCCTGATCGAA
ACCAACGGCGAAACCGGCGAGATCGTCTGGGACAAGGGCCGCGACTTCGCCACCGTCCGGAAGGTGCTGT
CCATGCCGCAGGTCAACATCGTCAAGAAAACCGAGGTGCAGACCGGCGGCTTCAGCAAGGAGTCCATCCT
CCCCAAGCGCAACTCGGACAAGCTGATCGCCCGGAAGAAGGACTGGGACCCGAAGAAGTACGGCGGCTTC
GACAGCCCCACCGTCGCCTACTCCGTGCTGGTCGTGGCGAAGGTCGAGAAGGGCAAGAGCAAGAAGCTGA
AGTCCGTGAAGGAGCTGCTCGGCATCACCATCATGGAGCGCTCCTCGTTCGAGAAGAACCCGATCGACTT
CCTGGAGGCCAAGGGCTACAAGGAGGTCAAGAAGGACCTCATCATCAAGCTGCCCAAGTACTCGCTGTTC
GAGCTCGAGAACGGCCGCAAGCGGATGCTCGCCAGCGCGGGCGAGCTGCAGAAGGGCAACGAGCTGGCCC
TCCCGTCCAAGTACGTCAACTTCCTGTACCTCGCGTCCCACTACGAGAAGCTGAAGGGCTCGCCCGAGGA
CAACGAGCAGAAGCAGCTCTTCGTGGAGCAGCACAAGCACTACCTGGACGAGATCATCGAGCAGATCTCG
GAGTTCAGCAAGCGGGTCATCCTGGCCGACGCGAACCTCGACAAGGTGCTGTCCGCCTACAACAAGCACC
GCGACAAGCCGATCCGGGAGCAGGCGGAGAACATCATCCACCTGTTCACCCTCACCAACCTGGGCGCCCC
CGCCGCGTTCAAGTACTTCGACACCACCATCGACCGCAAGCGGTACACCAGCACCAAGGAGGTCCTCGAC
GCGACCCTGATCCACCAGTCCATCACCGGCCTGTACGAAACCCGCATCGACCTCTCCCAGCTCGGCGGCG
ACTGAGAATTCAGATCTACGCGTTC
[179 nt withheld, positions 7656-7834]
GCTGCTCCTTCGGTCGGACGTGCGTCTACGGGCACCTTACCGCAGCCGTCGGCTGTGCGACACGGACGGA
TCGGGCGAACTGGCCGATGCTGGGAGAAGCGCGCTGCTGTACGGCGCGCACCGGGTGCGGAGCCCCTCGG
CGAGCGGTGTGAAACTTCTGTGAATGGCCTGTTCGGTTGCTTTTTTTATACGGCTGCCAGATAAGGCTTG
CAGCATCTGGGCGGCTACCGCTATGATCGGGGCGTTCCTGCAATTCTTAGTGCGAGTATCTGAAAGGGGA
TACGCAAGTCTTCTCAGCCGCTACAGGGCGCGTCCCATTCGCCATTCAGGCTGCGCAACTGTTGGGAAGG
GCGATCGGTGCGGGCCTCTTCGCTATTACGCCAGCTGGCGAAAGGGGGATGTGCTGCAAGGCGATTAAGT
TGGGTAACGCCAGGGTTTTCCCAGTCACGACGTTGTAAAACGACGGCCAGTGAGCGCGCGTAATACGACT
CACTATAGGGCGAATTGGGTACCGGGCCCCCCCTCGAGGTCCTCCAGCTTTTGTTCCCTTTAGTGAGGGT
TAATTGCGCGCTTGGCGTAATCATGGTCATAGCTGTTTCCTGTGTGAAATTGTTATCCGCTCACAATTCC
ACACAACATACGAGCCGGAAGCATAAAGTGTAAAGCCTGGGGTGCCTAATGAGTGAGCTAACTCACATTA
ATTGCGTTGCGCTCACTGCCCGCTTTCCACCGGTGAAGACATGTTTTAGAGCTAGAAATAGCAAGTTAAA
ATAAGGCTAGTCCGTTATCAACTTGAAAAAGTGGCACCGAGTCGGTGCTTTTTACTCCATCTGGATTTGT
TCAGAACGCTCGGTTGCCGCCGGGCGTTTTTTATCTAGAGGCCAGGAACCGTAAAAAGGCCGCGTTGCTG
GCGTTTTTCCATAGGCTCCGCCCCCCTGACGAGCATCACAAAAATCGACGCTCAAGTCAGAGGTGGCGAA
ACCCGACAGGACTATAAAGATACCAGGCGTTTCCCCCTGGAAGCTCCCTCGTGCGCTCTCCTGTTCCGAC
CCTGCCGCTTACCGGATACCTGTCCGCCTTTCTCCCTTCGGGAAGCGTGGCGCTTTCTCATAGCTCACGC
TGTAGGTATCTCAGTTCGGTGTAGGTCGTTCGCTCCAAGCTGGGCTGTGTGCACGACCCCCCCGTTCAGC
CCGACCGCTGCGCCTTATCCGGTAACTATCGTCTTGAGTCCAACCCGGTAAGACACGACTTATCGCCACT
GGCAGCAGCCACTGGTAACAGGATTAGCAGAGCGAGGTATGTAGGCGGTGCTACAGAGTTCTTGAAGTGG
TGGCCTAACTACGGCTACACTAGAAGAACAGTATTTGGTATCTGCGCTCTGCTGAAGCCAGTTACCTTCG
GAAAAAGAGTTGGTAGCTCTTGATCCGGCAAACAAACCACCGCTGGTAGCGGTGGTTTTTTTGTTTGCAA
GCAGCAGATTACGCGCAGAAAAAAAGGATCTCAAGAAGATCCTTTGATCTTTTCTACGGGGTCTGACGCT
CAGTGGAACGAAAACTCACGTTAAGGGATTTTGGTCATGAGATTATCAAAAAGGATCTTCACCTAGATCC
TTTTGGTTCATGTGCAGCTCCATCAGCAAAAGGGGATGATAAGTTTATCACCACCGACTATTTGCAACAG
TGCCGTTGATCGTGCTATGATCGACTGATGTCATCAGCGGTGGAGTGCAATGTCGTGCAATACGAATGGC
GAAAAGCCGAGCTCATCGGTCAGCTTCTCAACCTTGGGGTTACCCCCGGCGGTGTGCTGCTGGTCCACAG
CTCCTTCCGTAGCGTCCGGCCCCTCGAAGATGGGCCACTTGGACTGATCGAGGCCCTGCGTGCTGCGCTG
GGTCCGGGAGGGACGCTCGTCATGCCCTCGTGGTCAGGTCTGGACGACGAGCCGTTCGATCCTGCCACGT
CGCCCGTTACACCGGACCTTGGAGTTGTCTCTGACACATTCTGGCGCCTGCCAAATGTAAAGCGCAGCGC
CCATCCATTTGCCTTTGCGGCAGCGGGGCCACAGGCAGAGCAGATCATCTCTGATCCATTGCCCCTGCCA
CCTCACTCGCCTGCAAGCCCGGTCGCCCGTGTCCATGAACTCGATGGGCAGGTACTTCTCCTCGGCGTGG
GACACGATGCCAACACGACGCTGCATCTTGCCGAGTTGATGGCAAAGGTTCCCTATGGGGTGCCGAGACA
CTGCACCATTCTTCAGGATGGCAAGTTGGTACGCGTCGATTATCTCGAGAATGACCACTGCTGTGAGCGC
TTTGCCTTGGCGGACAGGTGGCTCAAGGAGAAGAGCCTTCAGAAGGAAGGTCCAGTCGGTCATGCCTTTG
CTCGGTTGATCCGCTCCCGCGACATTGTGGCGACAGCCCTGGGTCAACTGGGCCGAGATCCGTTGATCTT
CCTGCATCCGCCAGAGGCGGGATGCGAAGAATGCGATGCCGCTCGCCAGTCGATTGGCTGAGCTCATGAG
CGGAGAACGAGATGACGTTGGAGGGGCAAGGTCGCGCTGATTGCTGGGGCAACACGTGGAGCGGATCGGG
GATTGTCTTTCTTCAGCTCGCTGATGATATGCTGACGCTCAATGCCGTTTGGCCTCCGACTAACGAAAAT
CCCGCATTTGGACGGCTGATCCGATTGGCACGGCGGACGGCGAATGGCGGAGCAGACGCTCGTCCGGGGG
CAATGAGATATGAAAAAGCCTGAACTCACCGCGACGTATCGATGTCGAGGTTCCTCAGGGGAGCCACCCC
AGAGAAGCCCTCGGAGCTGAGCGGAGCTATTTCCAAAGCCATGCCAGCTAGAGACAGTGCACACCGCCAA
GCATCTGCAAAACCCTCGCCTGGAGGGAAAGTGCAATGTACGTACGCTGGTTTCCCTCCAGAAAGGGATT
CTGCGGCTTCTCAACTTTGGAAGAAGAGGCGGAACGAACTGCTGTTTCAGCCTACTCATGTGAGGAGGCT
GGTCCTTTACCCTGATGCCCGAGGGCATCA
Features (pLannotate 1.2.2; 19 found; start..end, strand, type, name):
    407..1849    -  CDS            pSG5 Rep: replication initiator protein from the Streptomyces ghanaensis plasmid pSG5; rep
   2889..2998    +  oriT           oriT: incP origin of transfer
   3031..3402    +  CDS            traJ: oriT-recognizing protein; traJ
   3450..3467    +  promoter       T7 promoter (fragment): promoter for bacteriophage T7 RNA polymerase
   3529..7632    +  CDS            cas9: CAS9_STRP1 - Also known as csn1 From Streptococcus pyogenes serotype M1.
   7656..7793    +  CDS            M13 gene VIII (fragment) (sequence withheld): pVIII; VIII; major coat protein
   7800..7834    +  terminator     fd terminator (fragment) (sequence withheld): central terminator from bacteriophage fd (Otsuka and Kunisawa, 1982)
   7835..8119    +  promoter       gapdh promoter: glyceraldehyde-3-phosphate dehydrogenase promoter from Eggerthella lenta
   8152..8307    -  CDS            lacZα (fragment): LacZα fragment of β-galactosidase; lacZ fragment
   8315..8333    +  promoter       T7 promoter: promoter for bacteriophage T7 RNA polymerase
   8342..8365    -  misc_feature   MCS (fragment): pBluescript multiple cloning site
   8381..8399    -  promoter       T3 promoter: promoter for bacteriophage T3 RNA polymerase
   8442..8464    -  protein_bind   lac operator (fragment): The lac repressor binds to the lac operator to inhibit transcription in E. coli. This inhibition can be relieved by adding lactose or isopropyl-β-D-thiogalactopyranoside (IPTG). lac repressor encoded by lacI
   8468..8498    -  promoter       lac promoter: promoter for the E. coli lac operon
   8513..8534    -  protein_bind   CAP binding site: CAP binding activates transcription in the presence of cAMP. E. coli catabolite activator protein
   8577..8652    +  misc_RNA       gRNA scaffold: guide RNA scaffold for the Streptococcus pyogenes CRISPR/Cas9 system
   8674..8708    +  terminator     lambda t0 terminator: minimal transcription terminator from phage lambda (Scholtissek and Grosse, 1987)
   8750..9338    -  rep_origin     ori: high-copy-number ColE1/pMB1/pBR322/pUC origin of replication
   9542..10342   +  CDS            ApmR: aminoglycoside 3-N-acetyltransferase type IV ; aac(3)IV; confers resistance to apramycin (Paget and Davies, 1996)
