[The description below was written by a language model from this plasmid's Addgene catalogue record and pLannotate feature annotations shown in this document.]
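Description:
pCMU-4 is an E. coli–Streptomyces shuttle plasmid for CRISPR-Cas9 genome editing in Streptomyces, derived from pCRISPomyces-2. It is about 10.9 kb and carries two replication systems: a high-copy ColE1/pUC-type origin for propagation in E. coli, and the Rep protein of the Streptomyces ghanaensis plasmid pSG5 for replication in the actinomycete host. An incP oriT with the adjacent traJ gene allows the plasmid to be mobilised by conjugation from a suitable E. coli donor into Streptomyces. The apramycin resistance gene aac(3)IV provides selection in both hosts.

The defining change relative to the parent vector is the control of cas9. The original rpsL promoter was removed by Gibson assembly and replaced with the D4 promoter followed by a theophylline-responsive riboswitch, so that expression of the codon-optimised Streptococcus pyogenes Cas9 can be tuned by adding the ligand rather than being strongly constitutive. The automated annotation does not label the D4 promoter or riboswitch, but they would lie just upstream of the cas9 coding sequence, which is followed by an fd terminator fragment.

Downstream sits the guide RNA cassette. A gapdh promoter precedes a lacZα fragment with its lac promoter and operator, followed by the S. pyogenes gRNA scaffold and a lambda t0 terminator. This layout suggests that lacZα is a placeholder to be swapped for a custom spacer, although the record does not specify the cloning sites. According to the associated publication title, the plasmid was built to fine-tune Cas9 levels for efficient CRISPR-Cas9-mediated recombination in Streptomyces.
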