Addgene plasmid #172353: pCMU-4
Purpose: CRISPR gene editing in Streptomyces, codon-optimized Cas9 behind theophylline riboswitch and D4 promoter, with custom gRNA
Depositing lab: Eriko Takano. Depositing organization: University of Manchester. Publication: Fine-tuning the regulation of Cas9 expression levels for efficient CRISPR-Cas9 mediated recombination in Streptomyces. Ye S, Enghiad B, Zhao H, Takano E. J Ind Microbiol Biotechnol. 2020 May;47(4-5):413-423. doi: 10.1007/s10295-020-02277-5. Epub 2020 May 4. PubMed 32367443.
Backbone
  Vector backbone: pCRISPomyces-2
  Backbone size w/o insert (bp): 10994
  Total vector size (bp): 10875
  Modifications to backbone: Removal of rpsL promoter for cas9. Replaced with D4, additional theophylline responsive riboswitch.
  Vector type: Bacterial Expression, CRISPR, Synthetic Biology
Growth in bacteria
  Bacterial resistance: Apramycin, 25 μg/mL
  Growth temperature: 37°C
  Growth strain: DH5alpha
  Copy number: High Copy
Gene/Insert
  Gene/Insert name: D4-TheoR-cas9 (alt names: Codon optimised cas9 behind D4 promoter and theophylline riboswitch; Cloned by Gibson Assembly)
  Species: Synthetic
  Insert size (bp): 4280
  Promoter: D4
  Cloning method: Gibson Cloning
  Sequencing primers: 5′ ACGATCCTCGCCCTGCT; 3′ GACGATGTTGCCGAAGAT
Terms and licenses: Academic/Nonprofit Terms; Industry Terms: Not Available to Industry
How to cite: pCMU-4 was a gift from Eriko Takano (Addgene plasmid # 172353 ; http://n2t.net/addgene:172353 ; RRID:Addgene_172353)
